>Addgene plasmid #58056 | tdTurboRFP-EB3-7 | depositor partial sequence | sequence record 89192 | insert sequence
GGACTCAGATCTCGAGCTCAAGCTTCGAATTCTGCAGTCGACTGCCACCATGGCCGTCAATGTGTACTCC
ACATCTGTGACCAGTGAAAATCTGAGTCGCCATGATATGCTTGCATGGGTCAACGACTCCCTGCACCTCA
ACTATACCAAGATAGAACAGCTTTGTTCAGGGGCAGCCTACTGCCAGTTCATGGACATGCTCTTCCCCGG
CTGTGTGCACTTGAGGAAAGTGAAGTTCCAGGCCAAACTAGAGCATGAATACATCCACAACTTCAAGGTG
CTGCAAGCAGCTTTCAAGAAGATGGGTGTTGACAAAATCATTCCTGTAGAGAAATTAGTGAAAGGAAAAT
TCCAAGATAATTTTGAGTTTATTCAGTGGTTTAAGAAATTCTTTGACGCAAACTATGATGGAAAGGATTA
CAACCCTCTGCTGGCGCGGCAGGGCCAGGACGTAGCGCCACCTCCTAACCCAGGTGATCAGATCTTCAAC
AAATCCAAGAAACTCATTGGCACAGCAGTTCCACAGAGGACGTCCCCCACAGGCCCAAAAAACATGCAGA
CCTCTGGCCGGCTGAGCAATGTGGCCCCCCCCTGCATTCTCCGGAAGAATCCTCCATCAGCCCGAAATGG
CGGCCATGAGACTGATGCCCAAATTCTTGAACTCAACCAACAGCTGGTGGACTTGAAGCTGACAGTGGAT
GGGCTGGAGAAGGAACGTGACTTCTACTTCAGCAAACTTCGTGACATCGAGCTCATCTGCCAGGAGCATG
AAAGTGAAAACAGCCCTGTTATCTCAGGCATCATTGGCATCCTCTATGCCACAGAGGAAGGATTCGCACC
CCCTGAGGACGATGAGATTGAAGAGCATCAACAAGAAGACCAGGACGAGTACCTGGATCCACCGGTCGCC
ACCATGAGCGAGCTGATCAAGGAGAACATGCACATGAAGCTGTACATGGAGGGCACCGTGAACAACCACC
ACTTCAAGTGCACATCCGAGGGCGAAGGCAAGCCCTACGAGGGCACCCAGACCATGAAGATCAAGGTGGT
CGAGGGCGGCCCTCTCCCCTTCGCCTTCGACATCCTGGCTACCAGCTTCATGTACGGCAGCAAAGCCTTC
ATCAACCACACCCAGGGCATCCCCGACTTCTTTAAGCAGTCCTTCCCTGAGGGCTTCACATGGGAGAGAA
TCACCACATACGAAGACGGGGGCGTGCTGACCGCTACCCAGGACACCAGCTTCCAGAACGGCTGCATCAT
CTACAACGTCAAGATCAACGGGGTGAACTTCCCATCCAACGGCCCTGTGATGCAGAAGAAAACACGCGGC
TGGGAGGCCAACACCGAGATGCTGTACCCCGCTGACGGCGGCCTGAGAGGCCACAGCCAGATGGCCCTGA
AGCTCGTGGGCGGGGGCTACCTGCACTGCTCCTTCAAGACCACATACAGATCCAAGAAACCCGCTAAGAA
CCTCAAGATGCCCGGCTTCCACTTCGTGGACCACAGACTGGAAAGAATCAAGGAGGCCGACAAAGAGACC
TACGTCGAGCAGCACGAGATGGCTGTGGCCAAGTACTGCGACCTCCCTAGCAAACTGGGGCACAGAGGGC
ATGGCACCGGCAGCACCGGCAGCGGCAGCTCCGGTACCGCCTCCTCCGAGGACAACAACATGGCCATGAG
CGAGCTGATCAAGGAGAACATGCACATGAAGCTGTACATGGAGGGCACCGTGAACAACCACCACTTCAAG
TGCACATCCGAGGGCGAAGGCAAGCCCTACGAGGGCACCCAGACCATGAAGATCAAGGTGGTCGAGGGCG
GCCCTCTCCCCTTCGCCTTCGACATCCTGGCTACCAGCTTCATGTACGGCAGCAAAGCCTTCATCAACCA
CACCCAGGGCATCCCCGACTTCTTTAAGCAGTCCTTCCCTGAGGGCTTCACATGGGAGAGAATCACCACA
TACGAAGACGGGGGCGTGCTGACCGCTACCCAGGACACCAGCTTCCAGAACGGCTGCATCATCTACAACG
TCAAGATCAACGGGGTGAACTTCCCATCCAACGGCCCTGTGATGCAGAAGAAAACACGCGGCTGGGAGGC
CAACACCGAGATGCTGTACCCCGCTGACGGCGGCCTGAGAGGCCACAGCCAGATGGCCCTGAAGCTCGTG
GGCGGGGGCTACCTGCACTGCTCCTTCAAGACCACATACAGATCCAAGAAACCCGCTAAGAACCTCAAGA
TGCCCGGCTTCCACTTCGTGGACCACAGACTGGAAAGAATCAAGGAGGCCGACAAAGAGACCTACGTCGA
GCAGCACGAGATGGCTGTGGCCAAGTACTGCGACCTCCCTAGCAAACTGGGGCACAGAGATGAATCCGGA
CTCAGATCTTGAGCGGCCGCGACTCTAGATCATAATCAGCCATACCACATTGAG
