[The description below was written by a language model from this plasmid's Addgene catalogue record.]
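Description:
tdTurboRFP-EB3-7 is a mammalian expression plasmid that produces human EB3 (gene MAPRE3), a microtubule end-binding protein, fused to the red fluorescent protein tdTurboRFP. It is built on a tdTurboRFP backbone of about 4.75 kb without the insert. In bacteria it is maintained as a high-copy plasmid under kanamycin selection, and it carries a neomycin resistance marker so that transfected mammalian cells can be selected with G418. The record includes no feature table, so the origin of replication and the promoters driving the resistance marker are not stated.

Expression of the fusion is driven by the CMV promoter, a strong constitutive promoter in most mammalian cell lines. The listed reverse sequencing primer sits in an SV40 polyadenylation signal, which suggests that this element terminates the transcript. The "td" prefix conventionally denotes a tandem-dimer form, in which two copies of a dimeric fluorescent protein are joined in one polypeptide so that the tag behaves as a single unit. The record does not say which terminus of EB3 carries the tag, what linker joins the two parts, or how the insert was cloned. The "7" in the name may refer to linker length, but this is not confirmed.

The stated purpose is localization. EB3 family proteins accumulate at growing microtubule plus ends, so the fusion serves as a fluorescent marker for these structures in cells. It is imaged in the orange-red range, with excitation at 553 nm and emission at 576 nm.
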