Addgene plasmid #58056: tdTurboRFP-EB3-7
Purpose: Localization: MT End Binding Protein, Excitation: 553, Emission: 576
Depositing lab: Michael Davidson. Depositing organization: Florida State University, Tallahassee.
Backbone
  Vector backbone: tdTurboRFP
  Backbone size w/o insert (bp): 4750
  Vector type: Mammalian Expression
  Selectable markers: Neomycin (select with G418)
Growth in bacteria
  Bacterial resistance: Kanamycin, 50 μg/mL
  Growth temperature: 37°C
  Growth strain: DH5alpha
  Copy number: High Copy
Gene/Insert
  Gene/Insert name: EB3 (alt name: NM_012326.2)
  Species: H. sapiens (human)
  Entrez Gene: MAPRE3 (a.k.a. EB3, EBF3, EBF3-S, RP3)
  Promoter: CMV
  Tag / fusion protein: tdTurboRFP
  Cloning method: Unknown
  Sequencing primers: 5′ CMV-F; 3′ SV40pA-R
Terms and licenses: Academic/Nonprofit Terms; Industry Terms
Depositor comments: . Excitation = 553; Emission = 576
How to cite: tdTurboRFP-EB3-7 was a gift from Michael Davidson (Addgene plasmid # 58056 ; http://n2t.net/addgene:58056 ; RRID:Addgene_58056)
